Addgene plasmid #156896: pD649-HAsp-KIRREL3-Fc(DAPA)-AviTag-6xHis
Purpose: Mammalian expression of cell-surface protein extracellular domain fused to Fc(DAPA)-Avi-6xHis. Protein is secreted from cells.
Depositing lab: Chris Garcia. Depositing organization: Stanford University. Publication: A Human IgSF Cell-Surface Interactome Reveals a Complex Network of Protein-Protein Interactions. Wojtowicz WM, Vielmetter J, Fernandes RA, Siepe DH, Eastman CL, Chisholm GB, Cox S, Klock H, Anderson PW, Rue SM, Miller JJ, Glaser SM, Bragstad ML, Vance J, Lam AW, Lesley SA, Zinn K, Garcia KC. Cell. 2020 Aug 20;182(4):1027-1043.e17. doi: 10.1016/j.cell.2020.07.025. PubMed 32822567.
Backbone
  Vector backbone: pD649
  Backbone size w/o insert (bp): 6106
  Vector type: Mammalian Expression
Growth in bacteria
  Bacterial resistance: Ampicillin, 100 μg/mL
  Growth temperature: 37°C
  Growth strain: DH5alpha
  Copy number: High Copy
Gene/Insert
  Gene/Insert name: KIRREL3 (alt name: KIRR3)
  Species: H. sapiens (human)
  Insert size (bp): 1542
  Mutation: Fc region of human IgG contains D265A and P329A mutations (DAPA)
  Entrez Gene: KIRREL3 (a.k.a. UNQ5923/PRO4502/PRO19814, KIRRE, MRD4, NEPH2, PRO4502)
  Promoter: CMV/SP6
  Tag / fusion protein: Fc(DAPA)-AviTag-6xHis (C terminal on backbone)
  Cloning method: Restriction Enzyme; 5′ cloning site GCGGCCGC (not destroyed); 3′ cloning site GGCGCGCC (not destroyed)
  Sequencing primers: 5′ ATTTAGGTGACACTATAG; 3′ CACGTACCAGTTGAACTTCACC
Resource information
  A portion of this plasmid was derived from a plasmid made by: synthesis by ThermoFisher
Terms and licenses: Academic/Nonprofit Terms; Industry Terms: Not Available to Industry
Depositor comments: Some plasmids in this collection may have an IS4-like element ISVsa5 family transposase upstream of the CMV promoter.
How to cite: pD649-HAsp-KIRREL3-Fc(DAPA)-AviTag-6xHis was a gift from Chris Garcia (Addgene plasmid # 156896 ; http://n2t.net/addgene:156896 ; RRID:Addgene_156896)
