[The description below was written by a language model from this plasmid's Addgene catalogue record and pLannotate feature annotations shown in this document.]
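Description:
pD649-HAsp-KIRREL3-Fc(DAPA)-AviTag-6xHis is a mammalian expression plasmid built on the pD649 backbone for producing a secreted, soluble form of the human immunoglobulin-superfamily cell-surface protein KIRREL3 (also called KIRR3 or NEPH2). It is propagated in E. coli as a high-copy plasmid through a ColE1/pUC-type origin with ampicillin selection (AmpR). The annotation also shows an SV40 promoter/EM7 promoter unit driving a puromycin N-acetyltransferase gene followed by an SV40 polyadenylation signal, which would permit puromycin selection in mammalian cells, although the record does not describe that use.

The expression cassette consists of the CMV enhancer and immediate early promoter, a fragment of CMV intron A and an SP6 promoter, followed by a signal sequence. The plasmid name indicates a haemagglutinin-type leader ("HAsp"), whereas the automated annotation matches a short fragment to a mouse IgH signal peptide. The 1,542 bp KIRREL3 extracellular domain sits between preserved NotI and AscI sites and is fused in frame to a C-terminal Fc, AviTag and 6xHis, ending at a bGH polyadenylation signal. The Fc is recorded as human IgG carrying D265A and P329A (DAPA); the tool's best match to a rabbit IgG heavy chain appears to be a homology hit. The AviTag and His tag are not annotated separately. The Fc dimerises the ectodomain, the AviTag allows site-specific biotinylation and the His tag supports affinity purification, which suits the protein for the interaction screening of IgSF ectodomains described in the associated study.

The sequenced record (8,986 nt) is longer than backbone plus insert. An RNA-OUT hit lies in the largely unannotated region after the origin, consistent with the depositor's note that some plasmids carry an IS4-like transposase element upstream of the CMV promoter.
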