Features (pLannotate 1.2.2; 22 found; start..end, strand, type, name):
     77..380     +  enhancer       CMV enhancer: human cytomegalovirus immediate early enhancer
    381..584     +  promoter       CMV promoter: human cytomegalovirus (CMV) immediate early promoter
    720..763     +  intron         CMV intron (fragment): modified intron A from human cytomegalovirus
    815..833     +  promoter       SP6 promoter: promoter for bacteriophage SP6 RNA polymerase
    837..874     +  CDS            IgH signal sequence (fragment): signal sequence from the mouse immunoglobulin heavy chain variable region
    983..2524    +  CDS            KIRREL3 (fragment): KIRR3_HUMAN - Also known as KIAA1867 From Homo sapiens (Human).
   2540..3217    +  CDS            IGHG_RABIT (fragment): Experimental evidence at protein level: Swiss-Prot protein existence level 1. From Oryctolagus cuniculus (Rabbit).
   3432..3543    +  polyA_signal   bGH poly(A) signal: bovine growth hormone polyadenylation signal
   3544..3652    +  rep_origin     f1 ori (fragment): f1 bacteriophage origin of replication; arrow indicates direction of (+) strand synthesis
   3666..3995    +  promoter       SV40 promoter: SV40 enhancer and early promoter
   4043..4090    +  promoter       EM7 promoter: synthetic bacterial promoter&nbsp
   4109..4708    +  CDS            PuroR (fragment): puromycin N-acetyltransferase; pac from Streptomyces; confers resistance to puromycin
   4718..4843    +  CDS            ble (fragment): BLE_KLEPN - Experimental evidence at protein level: Swiss-Prot protein existence level 1. Binding protein with a strong affinity to the bleomycin family of antibiotics. Binds to CL990; an antimitotic-antibiotic compound. From Klebsiella pneumoniae.
   4838..4959    +  polyA_signal   SV40 poly(A) signal: SV40 polyadenylation signal
   5012..5872    -  CDS            AmpR: β-lactamase; bla; confers resistance to ampicillin, carbenicillin, and related antibiotics
   5875..5971    -  promoter       AmpR promoter (fragment): bla
   6001..6025    -  CDS            KanR (fragment): aminoglycoside phosphotransferase; aph(3')-Ia; confers resistance to kanamycin
   6136..6724    +  rep_origin     ori: high-copy-number ColE1/pMB1/pBR322/pUC origin of replication
   8143..8212    +  ncRNA          RNA-OUT: Accession: RF00240 - RNA-OUT
   8287..8304    +  terminator     rrnB T2 terminator (fragment): transcription terminator T2 from the E. coli rrnB gene
   8329..8348    -  CDS            lacZα (fragment): LacZα fragment of β-galactosidase; lacZ fragment
   8804..8820    +  protein_bind   lac operator: The lac repressor binds to the lac operator to inhibit transcription in E. coli. This inhibition can be relieved by adding lactose or isopropyl-β-D-thiogalactopyranoside (IPTG). lac repressor encoded by lacI
>Addgene plasmid #156896 | pD649-HAsp-KIRREL3-Fc(DAPA)-AviTag-6xHis | addgene full sequence | sequence record 417399 | Addgene NGS Result
GGCATTGATTATTGACTAGTTATTAATAGTAATCAATTACGGGGTCATTAGTTCATAGCCCATATATGGA
GTTCCGCGTTACATAACTTACGGTAAATGGCCCGCCTGGCTGACCGCCCAACGACCCCCGCCCATTGACG
TCAATAATGACGTATGTTCCCATAGTAACGCCAATAGGGACTTTCCATTGACGTCAATGGGTGGAGTATT
TACGGTAAACTGCCCACTTGGCAGTACATCAAGTGTATCATATGCCAAGTACGCCCCCTATTGACGTCAA
TGACGGTAAATGGCCCGCCTGGCATTATGCCCAGTACATGACCTTATGGGACTTTCCTACTTGGCAGTAC
ATCTACGTATTAGTCATCGCTATTACCATGGTGATGCGGTTTTGGCAGTACATCAATGGGCGTGGATAGC
GGTTTGACTCACGGGGATTTCCAAGTCTCCACCCCATTGACGTCAATGGGAGTTTGTTTTGGCACCAAAA
TCAACGGGACTTTCCAAAATGTCGTAACAACTCCGCCCCATTGACGCAAATGGGCGGTAGGCGTGTACGG
TGGGAGGTCTATATAAGCAGAGCTCGTTTAGTGAACCGTCAGATCGCCTGGAGACGCCATCCACGCTGTT
TTGACCTCCATAGAAGACACCGGGACCGATCCAGCCTCCGCGGCCGGGAACGGTGCATTGGAACGCGGAT
TCCCCGTGCCAAGAGTGACGTAAGTACCGCCTATAGAGTCTATAGGCCCACCCCCTTGGCTTCGTTAGAA
CGCGGCTACAATTAATACATAACCTTATGTATCATACACATACGATTTAGGTGACACTATAGAATAACAT
CCACTTTGCCTTTCTCTCCACAGGTGTCCACTCCCAGGTCCAACTGCACCTCGGTTCTATCGAAAACGCG
CCTGCTAGCGCCACCATGAAGACCATCATTGCCCTGAGCTACATCTTCTGCCTGGTGTTCGCTGCGGCCG
CCTTGCAAAAAAGGGGCTGTTGTCTGGTGCTGGGCTACATGGCCAAGGACAAGTTCCGGCGGATGAACGA
AGGCCAGGTGTACAGCTTTAGCCAGCAGCCTCAGGACCAGGTGGTGGTGTCTGGACAGCCTGTGACACTG
CTGTGCGCTATCCCTGAGTACGACGGCTTCGTGCTGTGGATCAAGGATGGACTGGCCCTCGGCGTGGGCA
GAGATCTGAGTAGCTACCCTCAGTACCTGGTCGTGGGCAATCACCTGTCTGGCGAGCACCACCTGAAGAT
CCTGAGAGCCGAGCTGCAGGACGATGCCGTGTATGAGTGTCAGGCCATCCAGGCCGCCATCAGAAGCAGA
CCTGCTAGACTGACAGTGCTGGTGCCTCCTGACGACCCTGTGATTCTTGGCGGCCCTGTGATCTCTCTGA
GAGCTGGCGATCCCCTGAACCTGACCTGCCACGCCGATAATGCTAAGCCTGCCGCCAGCATCATCTGGCT
GAGAAAGGGCGAAGTGATCAACGGCGCCACCTACAGCAAGACCCTGCTGAGAGATGGCAAGAGAGAGAGC
ATCGTCAGCACCCTGTTCATCAGCCCTGGCGACGTGGAAAACGGCCAGTCTATCGTGTGCCGGGCCACCA
ACAAAGCCATTCCAGGCGGCAAAGAAACCAGCGTGACCATCGACATTCAGCACCCACCTCTGGTCAACCT
GAGCGTGGAACCTCAGCCTGTGCTGGAAGATAACGTGGTCACCTTCCACTGCAGCGCCAAGGCCAATCCT
GCCGTGACACAGTACAGATGGGCCAAGAGAGGCCAGATCATCAAAGAGGCCAGCGGCGAGGTCTACAGAA
CCACCGTGGACTACACCTACTTCAGCGAGCCCGTGTCCTGCGAAGTGACAAATGCCCTGGGCAGCACCAA
CCTGTCCAGAACCGTGGACGTGTACTTCGGCCCCAGAATGACCACAGAGCCTCAGAGCCTGCTGGTGGAT
CTGGGCTCCGATGCCATCTTTAGCTGTGCCTGGACCGGCAATCCTAGCCTGACCATCGTGTGGATGAAGC
GCGGATCTGGCGTGGTGCTGAGCAACGAGAAAACCCTGACACTGAAGTCCGTGCGGCAAGAGGACGCCGG
CAAATACGTGTGTAGAGCCGTGGTGCCTAGAGTCGGAGCCGGCGAAAGAGAAGTGACCCTGACCGTGAAT
GGCCCTCCTATCATCAGCAGCACACAGACCCAGCATGCCCTGCACGGCGAGAAGGGACAGATCAAGTGCT
TCATCCGCAGCACCCCTCCACCTGACAGAATCGCCTGGTCTTGGAAAGAAAACGTGCTGGAAAGCGGCAC
CAGCGGCAGATACACCGTGGAAACCATCAGCACCGAGGAAGGCGTGATCAGCACACTGACCATCTCCAAC
ATCGTGCGGGCCGACTTCCAGACCATCTACAATTGCACAGCCTGGAACAGCTTCGGCAGCGACACCGAGA
TCATCCGGCTGAAAGAACAGGGCAGCGAGATGAAGTCTGGCGCCGGACTGGAAGCCGAGTCTGTTCCTAT
GGCTGGCGCGCCGGGCGGCGACAAGACCCACACCTGCCCCCCCTGCCCAGCTCCAGAACTGCTGGGAGGG
CCTTCCGTGTTCCTGTTCCCCCCCAAGCCCAAGGACACCCTGATGATCAGCAGGACCCCCGAGGTGACCT
GCGTGGTGGTGGCCGTGTCCCACGAGGACCCAGAGGTGAAGTTCAACTGGTACGTGGACGGCGTGGAGGT
GCACAACGCCAAGACCAAGCCCAGAGAGGAGCAGTACAACAGCACCTACAGGGTGGTGTCCGTGCTGACC
GTGCTGCACCAGGACTGGCTGAACGGCAAAGAATACAAGTGCAAAGTCTCCAACAAGGCCCTGGCTGCCC
CAATCGAAAAGACAATCAGCAAGGCCAAGGGCCAGCCACGGGAGCCCCAGGTGTACACCCTGCCCCCCAG
CCGGGAGGAGATGACCAAGAACCAGGTGTCCCTGACCTGTCTGGTGAAGGGCTTCTACCCCAGCGATATC
GCCGTGGAGTGGGAGAGCAACGGCCAGCCCGAGAACAACTACAAGACCACCCCCCCAGTGCTGGACAGCG
ACGGCAGCTTCTTCCTGTACAGCAAGCTGACCGTGGACAAGTCCAGGTGGCAGCAGGGCAACGTGTTCAG
CTGCAGCGTGATGCACGAGGCCCTGCACAACCACTACACCCAGAAGTCCCTGAGCCTGAGCCCCGGCGGC
AGCGGTCTTAATGATATTTTCGAGGCTCAGAAGATTGAGTGGCATGAACACCACCACCATCACCACTAAG
GCCGGCCTGTAGTCACTGGCACAACGCGTTACCCGGTAAGCCAATCGGGTATACACGGTCGTCATACTGC
AGACAGGGTTCTTCTACTTTGCAAGATAGTCTTGAGTAGTAAAATAAATAGATAGAGAAAATCAGCCTCG
ACTGTGCCTTCTAGTTGCCAGCCATCTGTTGTTTGCCCCTCCCCCGTGCCTTCCTTGACCCTGGAAGGTG
CCACTCCCACTGTCCTTTCCTAATAAAATGAGGAAATTGCATCACAACACTCAACCCTATCTCGGTCTAT
TCTTTTGATTTATAAGGGATTTTGCCGATTTCGGCCTATTGGTTAAAAAATGAGCTGATTTAACAAAAAT
TTAACGCGAATTAATTCTGTGGAATGTGTGTCAGTTAGGGTGTGGAAAGTCCCCAGGCTCCCCAGCAGGC
AGAAGTATGCAAAGCATGCATCTCAATTAGTCAGCAACCAGGTGTGGAAAGTCCCCAGGCTCCCCAGCAG
GCAGAAGTATGCAAAGCATGCATCTCAATTAGTCAGCAACCATAGTCCCGCCCCTAACTCCGCCCATCCC
GCCCCTAACTCCGCCCAGTTCCGCCCATTCTCCGCCCCATGGCTGACTAATTTTTTTTATTTATGCAGAG
GCCGAGGCCGCCTCTGCCTCTGAGCTATTCCAGAAGTAGTGAGGAGGCTTTTTTGGAGGCCTAGGCTTTT
GCAAAAAGCTCCCGGGAGCTTGTATATCCATTTTCGGATCTGATCAGCACGTGTTGACAATTAATCATCG
GCATAGTATATCGGCATAGTATAATACGACAAGGTGAGGAACTAAACCATGACCGAGTACAAGCCCACGG
TGCGCCTCGCCACCCGCGACGACGTCCCCAGGGCCGTACGCACCCTCGCCGCCGCGTTCGCCGACTACCC
CGCCACGCGCCACACCGTCGATCCGGACCGCCACATCGAGCGGGTCACCGAGCTGCAAGAACTCTTCCTC
ACGCGCGTCGGGCTCGACATCGGCAAGGTGTGGGTCGCGGACGACGGCGCCGCGGTGGCGGTCTGGACCA
CGCCGGAGAGCGTCGAAGCGGGGGCGGTGTTCGCCGAGATCGGCCCGCGCATGGCCGAGTTGAGCGGTTC
CCGGCTGGCCGCGCAGCAACAGATGGAAGGCCTCCTGGCGCCGCACCGGCCCAAGGAGCCCGCGTGGTTC
CTGGCCACCGTCGGCGTCTCGCCCGACCACCAGGGCAAGGGTCTGGGCAGCGCCGTCGTGCTCCCCGGAG
TGGAGGCGGCCGAGCGCGCCGGGGTGCCCGCCTTCCTGGAGACATCCGCGCCCCGCAACCTCCCCTTCTA
CGAGCGGCTCGGCTTCACCGTCACCGCCGACGTCGAGGTGCCCGAAGGACCGCGCACCTGGTGCATGACC
CGCAAGCCCGGTGCCTGACACGTGCTACGAGATTTCGATTCCACCGCCGCCTTCTATGAAAGGTTGGGCT
TCGGAATCGTTTTCCGGGACGCCGGCTGGATGATCCTCCAGCGCGGGGATCTCATGCTGGAGTTCTTCGC
CCACCCCAACTTGTTTATTGCAGCTTATAATGGTTACAAATAAAGCAATAGCATCACAAATTTCACAAAT
AAAGCATTTTTTTCACTGCATTCTAGTTGTGGTTTGTCCAAACTCATCAATGTATCTTATCATGTCTGTA
TACCGTCGACCTCTAGCTAGAGCTTGGCGTAATCATGGTCATTACCAATGCTTAATCAGTGAGGCACCTA
TCTCAGCGATCTGTCTATTTCGTTCATCCATAGTTGCCTGACTCCCCGTCGTGTAGATAACTACGATACG
GGAGGGCTTACCATCTGGCCCCAGCGCTGCGATGATACCGCGAGAACCACGCTCACCGGCTCCGGATTTA
TCAGCAATAAACCAGCCAGCCGGAAGGGCCGAGCGCAGAAGTGGTCCTGCAACTTTATCCGCCTCCATCC
AGTCTATTAATTGTTGCCGGGAAGCTAGAGTAAGTAGTTCGCCAGTTAATAGTTTGCGCAACGTTGTTGC
CATCGCTACAGGCATCGTGGTGTCACGCTCGTCGTTTGGTATGGCTTCATTCAGCTCCGGTTCCCAACGA
TCAAGGCGAGTTACATGATCCCCCATGTTGTGCAAAAAAGCGGTTAGCTCCTTCGGTCCTCCGATCGTTG
TCAGAAGTAAGTTGGCCGCAGTGTTATCACTCATGGTTATGGCAGCACTGCATAATTCTCTTACTGTCAT
GCCATCCGTAAGATGCTTTTCTGTGACTGGTGAGTACTCAACCAAGTCATTCTGAGAATAGTGTATGCGG
CGACCGAGTTGCTCTTGCCCGGCGTCAATACGGGATAATACCGCGCCACATAGCAGAACTTTAAAAGTGC
TCATCATTGGAAAACGTTCTTCGGGGCGAAAACTCTCAAGGATCTTACCGCTGTTGAGATCCAGTTCGAT
GTAACCCACTCGTGCACCCAACTGATCTTCAGCATCTTTTACTTTCACCAGCGTTTCTGGGTGAGCAAAA
ACAGGAAGGCAAAATGCCGCAAAAAAGGGAATAAGGGCGACACGGAAATGTTGAATACTCATATTCTTCC
TTTTTCAATATTATTGAAGCATTTATCAGGGTTATTGTCTCATGAGCGGATACATATTTGAATGTATTTA
GAAAAATAAACAAATAGGGGTCAGTGTTACAACCAATTAACCAATTCTGAACATTATCGCGAGCCCATTT
ATACCTGAATATGGCTCATAACACCCCTTGCTCATGACCAAAATCCCTTAACGTGAGTTACGCGCGCGTC
GTTCCACTGAGCGTCAGACCCCGTAGAAAAGATCAAAGGATCTTCTTGAGATCCTTTTTTTCTGCGCGTA
ATCTGCTGCTTGCAAACAAAAAAACCACCGCTACCAGCGGTGGTTTGTTTGCCGGATCAAGAGCTACCAA
CTCTTTTTCCGAAGGTAACTGGCTTCAGCAGAGCGCAGATACCAAATACTGTTCTTCTAGTGTAGCCGTA
GTTAGCCCACCACTTCAAGAACTCTGTAGCACCGCCTACATACCTCGCTCTGCTAATCCTGTTACCAGTG
GCTGCTGCCAGTGGCGATAAGTCGTGTCTTACCGGGTTGGACTCAAGACGATAGTTACCGGATAAGGCGC
AGCGGTCGGGCTGAACGGGGGGTTCGTGCACACAGCCCAGCTTGGAGCGAACGACCTACACCGAACTGAG
ATACCTACAGCGTGAGCTATGAGAAAGCGCCACGCTTCCCGAAGGGAGAAAGGCGGACAGGTATCCGGTA
AGCGGCAGGGTCGGAACAGGAGAGCGCACGAGGGAGCTTCCAGGGGGAAACGCCTGGTATCTTTATAGTC
CTGTCGGGTTTCGCCACCTCTGACTTGAGCGTCGATTTTTGTGATGCTCGTCAGGGGGGCGGAGCCTATG
GAAAAACGCCAGCAACGCGGCCTTTTTACGGTTCCTGGCCTTTTGCTGGCCTTTTGCTCACATGTTCTTT
CCTGCGTTATCCCCTGATTCTGTGGATAACCGTATTACCGCCTTTGAGTGAGCTGATACCGCTCGCCGCA
GCCGAACGACCGAGCGCAGCGAGTCAGTGAGCGAGGAAGCGGAAGGCGAGAGTAGGGAACTGCCAGGCAC
TGAGAGATCCCCTCATAATTTCCCCAAAGCGTAACCATGTGTGAATAAATTTTGAGCTAGTAGGGTTGCA
GCCACGAGTAAGTCTTCCCTTGTTATTGTGTAGCCAGAATGCCGCAAAACTTCCATGCCTAAGCGAACTG
TTGAGAGTACGTTTCGATTTCTGACTGTGTTAGCCTGGAAGTGCTTGTCCCAACCTTGTTTCTGAGCATG
AACGCCCGCAAGCCAACATGTTAGTTGAAGCATCAGGGCGATTAGCAGCATGATATCAAAACGCTCTGAG
CTGCTCGTTCGGCTATGGCGTAGGCCTAGTCCGTAGGCAGGACTTTTCAAGTCTCGGAAGGTTTCTTCAA
TCTGCATTCGCTTCGAATAGATATTAACAAGTTGTTTGGGTGTTCGAATTTCAACAGGTAAGTTAGTTGC
TAGAACCCATGGCTCCTTTGCCGACGCTGAGTAGATTTTAGGTGACGGGTGGTGACAATGAGTCCGTGTC
GAGCGCTGATTTTTTCGGCCTTTAGAGCGAGATTTATACAATAGAATTTGGCATGAGATTGGATTGCTTT
TAGTCAGCCTCTTATAGCCTAAAGTCTTTGAGTGACTAGATGACATATCATGTAAGTTGCTGATAGGTTT
CCAGTTTTCCGCTCCTAGGTCTGCATATTGTACTTTTCCTCTTACTCGACTTAACCAGTACCAACCCAGC
TTCTCAACGGATTTATACCATGGCACTTTAAAGCCAGCATCACTGACAATGAGCGGTGTGGTGTTACTCG
GTAGAATGCTCGCAAGGTCGGCTAGAAATTGGTCATGAGCTTTCTTTGAACATTGCTCTGAAAGCGGGAA
CGCTTTCTCATAAAGAGTAACAGAACGACCGTGTAGTGCGACTGAAGCTCGCAATACCATAAGTCGTTTT
TGCTCACGAATATCAGACCAGTCAACAAGTACAATGGGCATCGTATTGCCCGAACAGATAAAGCTAGCAT
GCCAACGGTATACAGCGAGTCGCTCTTTGTGGAGGTGACGATTACCTAACAATCGGTCGATTCGTTTGAT
GTTATGTTTTGTTCTCGCTTTGGTTGGCAGGTTACGGCCAAGTTCGGTAAGAGTGAGAGTTTTACAGTCA
AGTAATGCGTGGCAAGCCAACGTTAAGCTGTTGAGTCGTTTTAAGTGTAATTCGGGGCAGAATTGGTAAA
GAGAGTCGTGTAAAATATCGAGTTCGCACATCTTGTTGTCTGATTATTGATTTTTCGCGAAACCATTTGA
TCATATGACAAGATGTGTATCCACCTTAACTTAATGATTTTTACCAAAATCATTAGGGGATTCATCAGTG
CCAGGCATCAAACTAAGCAGAAGGCCCCTGACGGATGGCCTTTTTGCGTTTCTACAAACTCTTTCTGTGT
TGTAAAACGACGGCCAGTCTTAAGCTCGGGCCCCCTGGGCGGTTCTGATAACGAGTAATCGTTAATCCGC
AAATAACGTAAAAACCCGCTTCGGCGGGTTTTTTTATGGGGGGAGTTTAGGGAAAGAGCATTTGTCAGAA
TATTTAAGGGCGCCTGTCACTTTGCTTGATATATGAGAATTATTTAACCTTATAAATGAGAAAAAAGCAA
CGCACTTTAAATAAGATACGTTGCTTTTTCGATTGATGAACACCTATAATTAAACTATTCATCTATTATT
TATGATTTTTTGTATATACAATATTTCTAGTTTGTTAAAGAGAATTAAGAAAATAAATCTCGAAAATAAT
AAAGGGAAAATCAGTTTTTGATATCAAAATTATACATGTCAACGATAATACAAAATATAATACAAACTAT
AAGATGTTATCAGTATTTATTATCATTTAGAATAAATTTTGTGTCGCCCTTAATTGTGAGCGGATAACAA
TTACGAGCTTCATGCACAGTGGCGTTGACTCAATATTGGCCATTAGCCATATTATTCATTGGTTATATAG
CATAAATCAATATTGGCTATTGGCCATTGCATACGTTGTATCTATATCATAATATGTACATTTATATTGG
CTCATGTCCAATATGACCGCCATGTT
