>Addgene plasmid #156896 | pD649-HAsp-KIRREL3-Fc(DAPA)-AviTag-6xHis | depositor partial sequence | sequence record 302902 | insert (extracellular domain)
TTGCAAAAAAGGGGCTGTTGTCTGGTGCTGGGCTACATGGCCAAGGACAAGTTCCGGCGGATGAACGAAG
GCCAGGTGTACAGCTTTAGCCAGCAGCCTCAGGACCAGGTGGTGGTGTCTGGACAGCCTGTGACACTGCT
GTGCGCTATCCCTGAGTACGACGGCTTCGTGCTGTGGATCAAGGATGGACTGGCCCTCGGCGTGGGCAGA
GATCTGAGTAGCTACCCTCAGTACCTGGTCGTGGGCAATCACCTGTCTGGCGAGCACCACCTGAAGATCC
TGAGAGCCGAGCTGCAGGACGATGCCGTGTATGAGTGTCAGGCCATCCAGGCCGCCATCAGAAGCAGACC
TGCTAGACTGACAGTGCTGGTGCCTCCTGACGACCCTGTGATTCTTGGCGGCCCTGTGATCTCTCTGAGA
GCTGGCGATCCCCTGAACCTGACCTGCCACGCCGATAATGCTAAGCCTGCCGCCAGCATCATCTGGCTGA
GAAAGGGCGAAGTGATCAACGGCGCCACCTACAGCAAGACCCTGCTGAGAGATGGCAAGAGAGAGAGCAT
CGTCAGCACCCTGTTCATCAGCCCTGGCGACGTGGAAAACGGCCAGTCTATCGTGTGCCGGGCCACCAAC
AAAGCCATTCCAGGCGGCAAAGAAACCAGCGTGACCATCGACATTCAGCACCCACCTCTGGTCAACCTGA
GCGTGGAACCTCAGCCTGTGCTGGAAGATAACGTGGTCACCTTCCACTGCAGCGCCAAGGCCAATCCTGC
CGTGACACAGTACAGATGGGCCAAGAGAGGCCAGATCATCAAAGAGGCCAGCGGCGAGGTCTACAGAACC
ACCGTGGACTACACCTACTTCAGCGAGCCCGTGTCCTGCGAAGTGACAAATGCCCTGGGCAGCACCAACC
TGTCCAGAACCGTGGACGTGTACTTCGGCCCCAGAATGACCACAGAGCCTCAGAGCCTGCTGGTGGATCT
GGGCTCCGATGCCATCTTTAGCTGTGCCTGGACCGGCAATCCTAGCCTGACCATCGTGTGGATGAAGCGC
GGATCTGGCGTGGTGCTGAGCAACGAGAAAACCCTGACACTGAAGTCCGTGCGGCAAGAGGACGCCGGCA
AATACGTGTGTAGAGCCGTGGTGCCTAGAGTCGGAGCCGGCGAAAGAGAAGTGACCCTGACCGTGAATGG
CCCTCCTATCATCAGCAGCACACAGACCCAGCATGCCCTGCACGGCGAGAAGGGACAGATCAAGTGCTTC
ATCCGCAGCACCCCTCCACCTGACAGAATCGCCTGGTCTTGGAAAGAAAACGTGCTGGAAAGCGGCACCA
GCGGCAGATACACCGTGGAAACCATCAGCACCGAGGAAGGCGTGATCAGCACACTGACCATCTCCAACAT
CGTGCGGGCCGACTTCCAGACCATCTACAATTGCACAGCCTGGAACAGCTTCGGCAGCGACACCGAGATC
ATCCGGCTGAAAGAACAGGGCAGCGAGATGAAGTCTGGCGCCGGACTGGAAGCCGAGTCTGTTCCTATGG
CT
